Addgene plasmid #123282: pCEP4-CH115gp160-QES.c14-754*
Purpose: Mammalian expression plasmid for Env from the CH115 HIV-1 isolate; C-terminal truncation; QES mutant for enhanced presentation of quaternary epitopes
Depositing lab: Erik Procko. Depositing organization: University of Illinois at Urbana-Champaign. Publication: Conformational engineering of HIV-1 Env based on mutational tolerance in the CD4 and PG16 bound states. Heredia JD, Park J, Choi H, Gill KS, Procko E. J Virol. 2019 Mar 20. pii: JVI.00219-19. doi: 10.1128/JVI.00219-19. PubMed 30894475.
Backbone
  Vector backbone: pCEP4
  Backbone manufacturer: Invitrogen
  Backbone size w/o insert (bp): 10393
  Total vector size (bp): 12448
  Vector type: Mammalian Expression
  Selectable markers: Hygromycin
Growth in bacteria
  Bacterial resistance: Ampicillin, 100 μg/mL
  Growth temperature: 37°C
  Growth strain: DH5alpha
  Copy number: High Copy
Gene/Insert
  Gene/Insert name: HIV-1 (CH115) Env (alt names: gp160; Env)
  Species: Human immunodeficiency virus 1
  Insert size (bp): 2277
  Mutation: Codon-optimized synthetic gene; Premature stop codon at position 754; Mutations V208M, V254T, V255M, I283P
  GenBank ID: EF117263
  Promoter: CMV
  Tag / fusion protein: CD5 leader peptide (N terminal on insert)
  Cloning method: Restriction Enzyme; 5′ cloning site NheI (not destroyed); 3′ cloning site XhoI (not destroyed)
  Sequencing primers: 5′ CMV_fwd; 3′ EBV_rev
Terms and licenses: Academic/Nonprofit Terms; Industry Terms: Not Available to Industry
How to cite: pCEP4-CH115gp160-QES.c14-754* was a gift from Erik Procko (Addgene plasmid # 123282 ; http://n2t.net/addgene:123282 ; RRID:Addgene_123282)
