[The description below was written by a language model from this plasmid's Addgene catalogue record and pLannotate feature annotations shown in this document.]
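Description:
pCEP4-CH115gp160-QES.c14-754* is a 12.4 kb mammalian expression plasmid built on the Invitrogen pCEP4 episomal backbone and carrying an engineered HIV-1 envelope glycoprotein from the CH115 isolate. In E. coli it is maintained through a high-copy ColE1/pUC-type origin with ampicillin resistance (bla). For mammalian cells the backbone supplies the Epstein-Barr virus oriP origin together with the EBNA1 coding sequence, which allow the plasmid to persist as an extrachromosomal episome in permissive primate cells. It also carries a hygromycin B phosphotransferase cassette, driven by an HSV thymidine kinase promoter and ended by the TK polyadenylation signal, for drug selection. Several short annotated fragments (herpesvirus gL, gH, BRRF2 and UL24 matches, plus tet, rop and large T antigen remnants) are most likely backbone sequence flanking these elements rather than functional genes.

The payload is a codon-optimized synthetic Env gene of about 2.3 kb, cloned between NheI and XhoI downstream of the CMV immediate early enhancer and promoter and followed by the SV40 poly(A) signal. The native signal sequence is replaced by an N-terminal CD5 leader peptide. A premature stop codon at position 754 truncates the C-terminal cytoplasmic tail. The "QES" variant carries four substitutions (V208M, V254T, V255M, I283P) that, according to the record, enhance presentation of quaternary epitopes on the Env trimer. The associated work concerns conformational engineering of Env guided by mutational tolerance in the CD4- and PG16-bound states. This suggests the plasmid is used to express Env in mammalian cells for studying antibody and receptor recognition, although the record does not spell out a specific assay.
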