Features (pLannotate 1.2.2; 22 found; start..end, strand, type, name):
     46..2271    +  CDS            env (fragment): ENV_HV1Y2 - Experimental evidence at protein level: Swiss-Prot protein existence level 1. [Transmembrane protein gp41]: Acts as a class I viral fusion protein. Under the current model, the protein has at least 3 conformational states: pre-fusion native state, pre-hairpin intermediate state, and post-fusion hairpin state. During fusion of viral and target intracellular membranes, the coiled coil regions (heptad repeats) assume a trimer-of-hairpins structure, positioning the fusion peptide in close proximity to the C-terminal region of the ectodomain. The formation of this structure appears to d
   2297..2431    -  polyA_signal   SV40 poly(A) signal: SV40 polyadenylation signal
   2454..2537    -  CDS            large T antigen (fragment): large T antigen from SV40 (simian virus 40)
   2540..2580    +  CDS            rop (fragment): Rop protein, which maintains plasmids at low copy number; rop
   2692..2710    -  misc_feature   MCS (fragment): pUC18/19 multiple cloning site
   3156..4945    -  rep_origin     oriP: Epstein-Barr virus oriP replication origin (Yates et al., 2000)
   4946..5164    -  CDS            gL (fragment): GL_EBVB9 - Experimental evidence at protein level: Swiss-Prot protein existence level 1. The heterodimer glycoprotein H-glycoprotein L is required for the fusion of viral and plasma membranes leading to virus entry into the host cell. Acts as a functional inhibitor of gH and maintains gH in an inhibited form. Upon binding to host integrins, gL dissociates from gH leading to activation of the viral fusion glycoproteins gB and gH. Fusion of EBV with B-lymphocytes requires the additional receptor- binding protein gp42, which forms a complex with gH/gL. The heterodimer gH/gL targets also host EPHA
   5247..7172    -  CDS            EBNA1: Epstein-Barr nuclear antigen 1, also known as EBNA-1 crucial for latent viral infection, and for episomal amplification of vectors containing the oriP origin (Okita et al., 2013)
   7210..7554    -  CDS            BRRF2_EBVB9 (fragment): Protein inferred from homology: Swiss-Prot protein existence level 3. From Epstein-Barr virus (strain B95-8) (HHV-4) (Human herpesvirus 4).
   7557..7580    -  promoter       tet promoter (fragment): E. coli promoter for tetracycline efflux protein gene
   7693..7797    +  promoter       AmpR promoter: bla
   7798..8658    +  CDS            AmpR: β-lactamase; bla; confers resistance to ampicillin, carbenicillin, and related antibiotics
   8829..9417    +  rep_origin     ori: high-copy-number ColE1/pMB1/pBR322/pUC origin of replication
   9463..9621    -  CDS            TcR (fragment): tetracycline efflux protein; tet; confers resistance to tetracycline
   9742..9942    -  CDS            MDV035 (fragment): UL24_GAHVM - Protein inferred from homology: Swiss-Prot protein existence level 3. May play a role in the dispersal of host nucleolin from the nucleolus throughout the nucleus leading to a decrease in ribosome biogenesis. From Gallid herpesvirus 2 (strain Chicken/Md5/ATCC VR-987) (GaHV-2) (Marek's disease herpesvirus type 1).
   9931..9993    +  promoter       Mini-TK promoter: minimal herpes simplex virus (HSV) thymidine kinase promoter
  10036..11073   +  CDS            HygR: hygromycin B phosphotransferase confers resistance to hygromycin
  11115..11163   +  polyA_signal   HSV TK poly(A) signal: herpes simplex virus thymidine kinase polyadenylation signal (Cole and Stacy, 1985)
  11363..11587   +  CDS            gH (fragment): GH_HHV11 - Experimental evidence at protein level: Swiss-Prot protein existence level 1. The heterodimer glycoprotein H-glycoprotein L is required for the fusion of viral and plasma membranes leading to virus entry into the host cell. Following initial binding to host receptor, membrane fusion is mediated by the fusion machinery composed of gB and the heterodimer gH/gL. May also be involved in the fusion between the virion envelope and the outer nuclear membrane during virion morphogenesis. From Human herpesvirus 1 (strain 17) (HHV-1) (Human herpes simplex virus 1).
  11618..11643   -  CDS            bla(M) (fragment): β-lactamase lacking the signal sequence; bla(M); allows cytosolic expression of β-lactamase
  11817..12196   +  enhancer       CMV enhancer: human cytomegalovirus immediate early enhancer
  12198..12397   +  promoter       CMV promoter: human cytomegalovirus (CMV) immediate early promoter
>Addgene plasmid #123282 | pCEP4-CH115gp160-QES.c14-754* | depositor full sequence | sequence record 235248 | pCEP4-CH115gp160-QES.c14-754* sequence 12448 bps
GCCACCATGCCGATGGGCTCCCTTCAACCGCTCGCTACGCTGTATCTTCTCGGCATGTTGGTCGCTAGTG
TGCTGGCTGTCGGTAATCTTTGGGTTACAGTGTACTATGGTGTACCAGTGTGGAGAGAGGCAACCACTAC
TCTTTTCTGTGCTTCCGACGCCAAAGCTTATGACGCGGAAGTTCACAATGTTTGGGCAACGCATGCCTGC
GTACCTACAGACCCCAACCCCCTCGAAATTGATCTCAAAAATGTTACTGAGAACTTTAATATGTGGGAAA
ATAAGATGGTGGATCAAATGCATGAAGATGTAATCAGTCTTTGGGACCAGAGCTTGAAGCCATGCGTGAA
ACTGACGCCCTTGTGTGTGACATTGGAATGCTCTAATGTAACCTTGGAACGGTCAAATGTTTCAAGTAGT
AATGACACCCAGAATAGAACGCACCATGAGTCCATCAAAGAGATGAAAAATTGCAGCTTCAACGCTACCA
CCGAGCTCCGAGATAAAAAGCAAAAGGTGCACGCACTCTTTTATCGCTTGGACATCGTACCGTTGGACGA
GAAGAAAAATAGCAGCGAAAATTCTTCCGAAAGTTACAGGCTCATCAATTGTAATACCAGTGCAATAACA
CAGGCGTGTCCAAAGATGACTTTCGATCCGATCCCAATCCACTACTGCACTCCAGCAGGATATGCGATAC
TCAAGTGTAAGGACAAGATGTTCAATGGAACCGGACCTTGCCATAATGTGTCAACAGTCCAGTGTACGCA
CGGAATTAAGCCAACCATGTCTACGCAGCTTCTCTTGAACGGTAGCCTCGCCGAGGGGGAGATAATAATT
CGATCAGAGAACTTGACAGACAATGCAAAGCCAATCATAGTACATCTGAATCAATCTGTAGAAATCAACT
GCACACGGCCCTCCAATAACACTAGACAGAGTATCAGAATCGGGCCGGGGCAAACCTTTTACGCCACTGG
AGAGATCATCGGCGACATTAGACAGGCGCACTGTAACATCAGCAGGGCGAGGTGGAATGAAACCCTTCAA
AAGGTGGGTAAAAAACTCGCTGAGCACTTTCAGAATAAGACAATCAAGTTTAACTCATCTTCAGGAGGAG
ATCTCGAAATTACAACTCACAGTTTCAATTGCAGAGGCGAGTTTTTCTATTGCAACACTTCAGGTCTCTT
CAACGGCACATACATGCCCAACGGCACTTTTATCGGGGCCGAAGGCAATTCAACTATAACAATTCCTTGC
CGAATAAAGCAAATCATTAATATGTGGCAAGAAGTAGGCAGAGCCATGTACGCCCCTCCAATCGCTGGCA
ATATAACCTGTAATAGTAATATCACTGGCCTGCTCCTCGTCAGGGACGGGGGTAATATCATTGGGCAAAA
TAATACTGAGACGTTCAGGCCGCTTGGGGGTAACATGAAAGATAATTGGAGAAGTGAACTTTATAAATAT
AAGGTAGTGGAAATAAAGCCCTTGGGCATAGCTCCCACCGACGCGAAGCGGAGGGTCGTAGAACGAGAGA
AGCGCGCGGTGGGTTTGGGTGCCGTATTTCTGGGATTCCTTGGAGCCGCTGGATCCACAATGGGGGCGGC
GTCTCTCACGCTCACAGTTCAAGCGAGGCAACTTCTGAGTGGAATCGTACAGCAACAGAACAACCTGCTT
AGAGCGATCGAAGCTCAGCAGCATTTGCTTCAATTGACTGTATGGGGGATCAAGCAGCTGCAGGCCAGGG
TGCTTGCCATTGAGCGGTACTTGCAAGACCAGCAATTGCTGGGGATCTGGGGTTGTAGCGGAAAACTTAT
TTGCACGACCGCCGTACCGTGGAACGATTCATGGAGCAACAAGTCCTTGACAGACATCTGGAACGGCACG
ACATGGATGCAATGGGATAAGGAGATTAGCACATACACCGACATCATATATTCCCTGCTTGAAGACTCAC
AGATTCAACAGGAAAAGAATGAGAAGGACCTGTTGGCTCTGGACTCATGGAAAAATTTGTGGAATTGGTT
CTCCATCACAAACTGGCTGTGGTATATTAAGATATTCATAATGATTGTAGGGGGGCTTATCGGCTTGCGC
ATTATTTTTGCTGTGCTCTCCATAGTGAATCGGGTAAGGCAAGGATACTCCCCGCTCTCCTTCCAGACAC
TTATACCTAATAGCGGCGGTCCTGACCGGTTGGGTCGCATTGAAGAAGAAGGCGGCGAACAGGACAAAGA
CAGATCCATCCGCCTCGTATCTGGATTCCTCTAATGACTCGAGGCCGGCAAGGCCGGATCCAGACATGAT
AAGATACATTGATGAGTTTGGACAAACCACAACTAGAATGCAGTGAAAAAAATGCTTTATTTGTGAAATT
TGTGATGCTATTGCTTTATTTGTAACCATTATAAGCTGCAATAAACAAGTTAACAACAACAATTGCATTC
ATTTTATGTTTCAGGTTCAGGGGGAGGTGTGGGAGGTTTTTTAAAGCAAGTAAAACCTCTACAAATGTGG
TATGGCTGATTATGATCCGGCTGCCTCGCGCGTTTCGGTGATGACGGTGAAAACCTCTGACACATGCAGC
TCCCGGAGACGGTCACAGCTTGTCTGTAAGCGGATGCCGGGAGCAGACAAGCCCGTCAGGGCGCGTCAGC
GGGTGTTGGCGGGTGTCGGGGCGCAGCCATGAGGTCGACTCTAGAGGATCGATCCCCGCCCCGGACGAAC
TAAACCTGACTACGACATCTCTGCCCCTTCTTCGCGGGGCAGTGCATGTAATCCCTTCAGTTGGTTGGTA
CAACTTGCCAACTGGGCCCTGTTCCACATGTGACACGGGGGGGGACCAAACACAAAGGGGTTCTCTGACT
GTAGTTGACATCCTTATAAATGGATGTGCACATTTGCCAACACTGAGTGGCTTTCATCCTGGAGCAGACT
TTGCAGTCTGTGGACTGCAACACAACATTGCCTTTATGTGTAACTCTTGGCTGAAGCTCTTACACCAATG
CTGGGGGACATGTACCTCCCAGGGGCCCAGGAAGACTACGGGAGGCTACACCAACGTCAATCAGAGGGGC
CTGTGTAGCTACCGATAAGCGGACCCTCAAGAGGGCATTAGCAATAGTGTTTATAAGGCCCCCTTGTTAA
CCCTAAACGGGTAGCATATGCTTCCCGGGTAGTAGTATATACTATCCAGACTAACCCTAATTCAATAGCA
TATGTTACCCAACGGGAAGCATATGCTATCGAATTAGGGTTAGTAAAAGGGTCCTAAGGAACAGCGATAT
CTCCCACCCCATGAGCTGTCACGGTTTTATTTACATGGGGTCAGGATTCCACGAGGGTAGTGAACCATTT
TAGTCACAAGGGCAGTGGCTGAAGATCAAGGAGCGGGCAGTGAACTCTCCTGAATCTTCGCCTGCTTCTT
CATTCTCCTTCGTTTAGCTAATAGAATAACTGCTGAGTTGTGAACAGTAAGGTGTATGTGAGGTGCTCGA
AAACAAGGTTTCAGGTGACGCCCCCAGAATAAAATTTGGACGGGGGGTTCAGTGGTGGCATTGTGCTATG
ACACCAATATAACCCTCACAAACCCCTTGGGCAATAAATACTAGTGTAGGAATGAAACATTCTGAATATC
TTTAACAATAGAAATCCATGGGGTGGGGACAAGCCGTAAAGACTGGATGTCCATCTCACACGAATTTATG
GCTATGGGCAACACATAATCCTAGTGCAATATGATACTGGGGTTATTAAGATGTGTCCCAGGCAGGGACC
AAGACAGGTGAACCATGTTGTTACACTCTATTTGTAACAAGGGGAAAGAGAGTGGACGCCGACAGCAGCG
GACTCCACTGGTTGTCTCTAACACCCCCGAAAATTAAACGGGGCTCCACGCCAATGGGGCCCATAAACAA
AGACAAGTGGCCACTCTTTTTTTTGAAATTGTGGAGTGGGGGCACGCGTCAGCCCCCACACGCCGCCCTG
CGGTTTTGGACTGTAAAATAAGGGTGTAATAACTTGGCTGATTGTAACCCCGCTAACCACTGCGGTCAAA
CCACTTGCCCACAAAACCACTAATGGCACCCCGGGGAATACCTGCATAAGTAGGTGGGCGGGCCAAGATA
GGGGCGCGATTGCTGCGATCTGGAGGACAAATTACACACACTTGCGCCTGAGCGCCAAGCACAGGGTTGT
TGGTCCTCATATTCACGAGGTCGCTGAGAGCACGGTGGGCTAATGTTGCCATGGGTAGCATATACTACCC
AAATATCTGGATAGCATATGCTATCCTAATCTATATCTGGGTAGCATAGGCTATCCTAATCTATATCTGG
GTAGCATATGCTATCCTAATCTATATCTGGGTAGTATATGCTATCCTAATTTATATCTGGGTAGCATAGG
CTATCCTAATCTATATCTGGGTAGCATATGCTATCCTAATCTATATCTGGGTAGTATATGCTATCCTAAT
CTGTATCCGGGTAGCATATGCTATCCTAATAGAGATTAGGGTAGTATATGCTATCCTAATTTATATCTGG
GTAGCATATACTACCCAAATATCTGGATAGCATATGCTATCCTAATCTATATCTGGGTAGCATATGCTAT
CCTAATCTATATCTGGGTAGCATAGGCTATCCTAATCTATATCTGGGTAGCATATGCTATCCTAATCTAT
ATCTGGGTAGTATATGCTATCCTAATTTATATCTGGGTAGCATAGGCTATCCTAATCTATATCTGGGTAG
CATATGCTATCCTAATCTATATCTGGGTAGTATATGCTATCCTAATCTGTATCCGGGTAGCATATGCTAT
CCTCATGCATATACAGTCAGCATATGATACCCAGTAGTAGAGTGGGAGTGCTATCCTTTGCATATGCCGC
CACCTCCCAAGGGGGCGTGAATTTTCGCTGCTTGTCCTTTTCCTGCTGGTTGCTCCCATTCTTAGGTGAA
TTTAAGGAGGCCAGGCTAAAGCCGTCGCATGTCTGATTGCTCACCAGGTAAATGTCGCTAATGTTTTCCA
ACGCGAGAAGGTGTTGAGCGCGGAGCTGAGTGACGTGACAACATGGGTATGCCCAATTGCCCCATGTTGG
GAGGACGAAAATGGTGACAAGACAGATGGCCAGAAATACACCAACAGCACGCATGATGTCTACTGGGGAT
TTATTCTTTAGTGCGGGGGAATACACGGCTTTTAATACGATTGAGGGCGTCTCCTAACAAGTTACATCAC
TCCTGCCCTTCCTCACCCTCATCTCCATCACCTCCTTCATCTCCGTCATCTCCGTCATCACCCTCCGCGG
CAGCCCCTTCCACCATAGGTGGAAACCAGGGAGGCAAATCTACTCCATCGTCAAAGCTGCACACAGTCAC
CCTGATATTGCAGGTAGGAGCGGGCTTTGTCATAACAAGGTCCTTAATCGCATCCTTCAAAACCTCAGCA
AATATATGAGTTTGTAAAAAGACCATGAAATAACAGACAATGGACTCCCTTAGCGGGCCAGGTTGTGGGC
CGGGTCCAGGGGCCATTCCAAAGGGGAGACGACTCAATGGTGTAAGACGACATTGTGGAATAGCAAGGGC
AGTTCCTCGCCTTAGGTTGTAAAGGGAGGTCTTACTACCTCCATATACGAACACACCGGCGACCCAAGTT
CCTTCGTCGGTAGTCCTTTCTACGTGACTCCTAGCCAGGAGAGCTCTTAAACCTTCTGCAATGTTCTCAA
ATTTCGGGTTGGAACCTCCTTGACCACGATGCTTTCCAAACCACCCTCCTTTTTTGCGCCTGCCTCCATC
ACCCTGACCCCGGGGTCCAGTGCTTGGGCCTTCTCCTGGGTCATCTGCGGGGCCCTGCTCTATCGCTCCC
GGGGGCACGTCAGGCTCACCATCTGGGCCACCTTCTTGGTGGTATTCAAAATAATCGGCTTCCCCTACAG
GGTGGAAAAATGGCCTTCTACCTGGAGGGGGCCTGCGCGGTGGAGACCCGGATGATGATGACTGACTACT
GGGACTCCTGGGCCTCTTTTCTCCACGTCCACGACCTCTCCCCCTGGCTCTTTCACGACTTCCCCCCCTG
GCTCTTTCACGTCCTCTACCCCGGCGGCCTCCACTACCTCCTCGACCCCGGCCTCCACTACCTCCTCGAC
CCCGGCCTCCACTGCCTCCTCGACCCCGGCCTCCACCTCCTGCTCCTGCCCCTCCTGCTCCTGCCCCTCC
TCCTGCTCCTGCCCCTCCTGCCCCTCCTGCTCCTGCCCCTCCTGCCCCTCCTGCTCCTGCCCCTCCTGCC
CCTCCTGCTCCTGCCCCTCCTGCCCCTCCTCCTGCTCCTGCCCCTCCTGCCCCTCCTCCTGCTCCTGCCC
CTCCTGCCCCTCCTGCTCCTGCCCCTCCTGCCCCTCCTGCTCCTGCCCCTCCTGCCCCTCCTGCTCCTGC
CCCTCCTGCTCCTGCCCCTCCTGCTCCTGCCCCTCCTGCTCCTGCCCCTCCTGCCCCTCCTGCCCCTCCT
CCTGCTCCTGCCCCTCCTGCTCCTGCCCCTCCTGCCCCTCCTGCCCCTCCTGCTCCTGCCCCTCCTCCTG
CTCCTGCCCCTCCTGCCCCTCCTGCCCCTCCTCCTGCTCCTGCCCCTCCTGCCCCTCCTCCTGCTCCTGC
CCCTCCTCCTGCTCCTGCCCCTCCTGCCCCTCCTGCCCCTCCTCCTGCTCCTGCCCCTCCTGCCCCTCCT
CCTGCTCCTGCCCCTCCTCCTGCTCCTGCCCCTCCTGCCCCTCCTGCCCCTCCTCCTGCTCCTGCCCCTC
CTCCTGCTCCTGCCCCTCCTGCCCCTCCTGCCCCTCCTGCCCCTCCTCCTGCTCCTGCCCCTCCTCCTGC
TCCTGCCCCTCCTGCTCCTGCCCCTCCCGCTCCTGCTCCTGCTCCTGTTCCACCGTGGGTCCCTTTGCAG
CCAATGCAACTTGGACGTTTTTGGGGTCTCCGGACACCATCTCTATGTCTTGGCCCTGATCCTGAGCCGC
CCGGGGCTCCTGGTCTTCCGCCTCCTCGTCCTCGTCCTCTTCCCCGTCCTCGTCCATGGTTATCACCCCC
TCTTCTTTGAGGTCCACTGCCGCCGGAGCCTTCTGGTCCAGATGTGTCTCCCTTCTCTCCTAGGCCATTT
CCAGGTCCTGTACCTGGCCCCTCGTCAGACATGATTCACACTAAAAGAGATCAATAGACATCTTTATTAG
ACGACGCTCAGTGAATACAGGGAGTGCAGACTCCTGCCCCCTCCAACAGCCCCCCCACCCTCATCCCCTT
CATGGTCGCTGTCAGACAGATCCAGGTCTGAAAATTCCCCATCCTCCGAACCATCCTCGTCCTCATCACC
AATTACTCGCAGCCCGGAAAACTCCCGCTGAACATCCTCAAGATTTGCGTCCTGAGCCTCAAGCCAGGCC
TCAAATTCCTCGTCCCCCTTTTTGCTGGACGGTAGGGATGGGGATTCTCGGGACCCCTCCTCTTCCTCTT
CAAGGTCACCAGACAGAGATGCTACTGGGGCAACGGAAGAAAAGCTGGGTGCGGCCTGTGAGGATCAGCT
TATCGATGATAAGCTGTCAAACATGAGAATTCTTGAAGACGAAAGGGCCTCGTGATACGCCTATTTTTAT
AGGTTAATGTCATGATAATAATGGTTTCTTAGACGTCAGGTGGCACTTTTCGGGGAAATGTGCGCGGAAC
CCCTATTTGTTTATTTTTCTAAATACATTCAAATATGTATCCGCTCATGAGACAATAACCCTGATAAATG
CTTCAATAATATTGAAAAAGGAAGAGTATGAGTATTCAACATTTCCGTGTCGCCCTTATTCCCTTTTTTG
CGGCATTTTGCCTTCCTGTTTTTGCTCACCCAGAAACGCTGGTGAAAGTAAAAGATGCTGAAGATCAGTT
GGGTGCACGAGTGGGTTACATCGAACTGGATCTCAACAGCGGTAAGATCCTTGAGAGTTTTCGCCCCGAA
GAACGTTTTCCAATGATGAGCACTTTTAAAGTTCTGCTATGTGGCGCGGTATTATCCCGTGTTGACGCCG
GGCAAGAGCAACTCGGTCGCCGCATACACTATTCTCAGAATGACTTGGTTGAGTACTCACCAGTCACAGA
AAAGCATCTTACGGATGGCATGACAGTAAGAGAATTATGCAGTGCTGCCATAACCATGAGTGATAACACT
GCGGCCAACTTACTTCTGACAACGATCGGAGGACCGAAGGAGCTAACCGCTTTTTTGCACAACATGGGGG
ATCATGTAACTCGCCTTGATCGTTGGGAACCGGAGCTGAATGAAGCCATACCAAACGACGAGCGTGACAC
CACGATGCCTGCAGCAATGGCAACAACGTTGCGCAAACTATTAACTGGCGAACTACTTACTCTAGCTTCC
CGGCAACAATTAATAGACTGGATGGAGGCGGATAAAGTTGCAGGACCACTTCTGCGCTCGGCCCTTCCGG
CTGGCTGGTTTATTGCTGATAAATCTGGAGCCGGTGAGCGTGGGTCTCGCGGTATCATTGCAGCACTGGG
GCCAGATGGTAAGCCCTCCCGTATCGTAGTTATCTACACGACGGGGAGTCAGGCAACTATGGATGAACGA
AATAGACAGATCGCTGAGATAGGTGCCTCACTGATTAAGCATTGGTAACTGTCAGACCAAGTTTACTCAT
ATATACTTTAGATTGATTTAAAACTTCATTTTTAATTTAAAAGGATCTAGGTGAAGATCCTTTTTGATAA
TCTCATGACCAAAATCCCTTAACGTGAGTTTTCGTTCCACTGAGCGTCAGACCCCGTAGAAAAGATCAAA
GGATCTTCTTGAGATCCTTTTTTTCTGCGCGTAATCTGCTGCTTGCAAACAAAAAAACCACCGCTACCAG
CGGTGGTTTGTTTGCCGGATCAAGAGCTACCAACTCTTTTTCCGAAGGTAACTGGCTTCAGCAGAGCGCA
GATACCAAATACTGTCCTTCTAGTGTAGCCGTAGTTAGGCCACCACTTCAAGAACTCTGTAGCACCGCCT
ACATACCTCGCTCTGCTAATCCTGTTACCAGTGGCTGCTGCCAGTGGCGATAAGTCGTGTCTTACCGGGT
TGGACTCAAGACGATAGTTACCGGATAAGGCGCAGCGGTCGGGCTGAACGGGGGGTTCGTGCACACAGCC
CAGCTTGGAGCGAACGACCTACACCGAACTGAGATACCTACAGCGTGAGCTATGAGAAAGCGCCACGCTT
CCCGAAGGGAGAAAGGCGGACAGGTATCCGGTAAGCGGCAGGGTCGGAACAGGAGAGCGCACGAGGGAGC
TTCCAGGGGGAAACGCCTGGTATCTTTATAGTCCTGTCGGGTTTCGCCACCTCTGACTTGAGCGTCGATT
TTTGTGATGCTCGTCAGGGGGGCGGAGCCTATGGAAAAACGCCAGCAACGCGGCCTTTTTACGGTTCCTG
GCCTTTTGCTGGCCTTGAAGCTGTCCCTGATGGTCGTCATCTACCTGCCTGGACAGCATGGCCTGCAACG
CGGGCATCCCGATGCCGCCGGAAGCGAGAAGAATCATAATGGGGAAGGCCATCCAGCCTCGCGTCGCGAA
CGCCAGCAAGACGTAGCCCAGCGCGTCGGCCCCGAGATGCGCCGCGTGCGGCTGCTGGAGATGGCGGACG
CGATGGATATGTTCTGCCAAGGGTTGGTTTGCGCATTCACAGTTCTCCGCAAGAATTGATTGGCTCCAAT
TCTTGGAGTGGTGAATCCGTTAGCGAGGTGCCGCCCTGCTTCATCCCCGTGGCCCGTTGCTCGCGTTTGC
TGGCGGTGTCCCCGGAAGAAATATATTTGCATGTCTTTAGTTCTATGATGACACAAACCCCGCCCAGCGT
CTTGTCATTGGCGAATTCGAACACGCAGATGCAGTCGGGGCGGCGCGGTCCGAGGTCCACTTCGCATATT
AAGGTGACGCGTGTGGCCTCGAACACCGAGCGACCCTGCAGCGACCCGCTTAACAGCGTCAACAGCGTGC
CGCAGATCCCGGGGGGCAATGAGATATGAAAAAGCCTGAACTCACCGCGACGTCTGTCGAGAAGTTTCTG
ATCGAAAAGTTCGACAGCGTCTCCGACCTGATGCAGCTCTCGGAGGGCGAAGAATCTCGTGCTTTCAGCT
TCGATGTAGGAGGGCGTGGATATGTCCTGCGGGTAAATAGCTGCGCCGATGGTTTCTACAAAGATCGTTA
TGTTTATCGGCACTTTGCATCGGCCGCGCTCCCGATTCCGGAAGTGCTTGACATTGGGGAATTCAGCGAG
AGCCTGACCTATTGCATCTCCCGCCGTGCACAGGGTGTCACGTTGCAAGACCTGCCTGAAACCGAACTGC
CCGCTGTTCTGCAGCCGGTCGCGGAGGCCATGGATGCGATCGCTGCGGCCGATCTTAGCCAGACGAGCGG
GTTCGGCCCATTCGGACCGCAAGGAATCGGTCAATACACTACATGGCGTGATTTCATATGCGCGATTGCT
GATCCCCATGTGTATCACTGGCAAACTGTGATGGACGACACCGTCAGTGCGTCCGTCGCGCAGGCTCTCG
ATGAGCTGATGCTTTGGGCCGAGGACTGCCCCGAAGTCCGGCACCTCGTGCACGCGGATTTCGGCTCCAA
CAATGTCCTGACGGACAATGGCCGCATAACAGCGGTCATTGACTGGAGCGAGGCGATGTTCGGGGATTCC
CAATACGAGGTCGCCAACATCTTCTTCTGGAGGCCGTGGTTGGCTTGTATGGAGCAGCAGACGCGCTACT
TCGAGCGGAGGCATCCGGAGCTTGCAGGATCGCCGCGGCTCCGGGCGTATATGCTCCGCATTGGTCTTGA
CCAACTCTATCAGAGCTTGGTTGACGGCAATTTCGATGATGCAGCTTGGGCGCAGGGTCGATGCGACGCA
ATCGTCCGATCCGGAGCCGGGACTGTCGGGCGTACACAAATCGCCCGCAGAAGCGCGGCCGTCTGGACCG
ATGGCTGTGTAGAAGTACTCGCCGATAGTGGAAACCGACGCCCCAGCACTCGTCCGGATCGGGAGATGGG
GGAGGCTAACTGAAACACGGAAGGAGACAATACCGGAAGGAACCCGCGCTATGACGGCAATAAAAAGACA
GAATAAAACGCACGGGTGTTGGGTCGTTTGTTCATAAACGCGGGGTTCGGTCCCAGGGCTGGCACTCTGT
CGATACCCCACCGAGACCCCATTGGGGCCAATACGCCCGCGTTTCTTCCTTTTCCCCACCCCACCCCCCA
AGTTCGGGTGAAGGCCCAGGGCTCGCAGCCAACGTCGGGGCGGCAGGCCCTGCCATAGCCACTGGCCCCG
TGGGTTAGGGACGGGGTCCCCCATGGGGAATGGTTTATGGTTCGTGGGGGTTATTATTTTGGGCGTTGCG
TGGGGTCAGGTCCACGACTGGACTGAGCAGACAGACCCATGGTTTTTGGATGGCCTGGGCATGGACCGCA
TGTACTGGCGCGACACGAACACCGGGCGTCTGTGGCTGCCAAACACCCCCGACCCCCAAAAACCACCGCG
CGGATTTCTGGCGTGCCAAGCTAGTCGACCAATTCTCATGTTTGACAGCTTATCATCGCAGATCCGGGCA
ACGTTGTTGCCATTGCTGCAGGCGCAGAACTGGTAGGTATGGAAGATCTATACATTGAATCAATATTGGC
AATTAGCCATATTAGTCATTGGTTATATAGCATAAATCAATATTGGCTATTGGCCATTGCATACGTTGTA
TCTATATCATAATATGTACATTTATATTGGCTCATGTCCAATATGACCGCCATGTTGACATTGATTATTG
ACTAGTTATTAATAGTAATCAATTACGGGGTCATTAGTTCATAGCCCATATATGGAGTTCCGCGTTACAT
AACTTACGGTAAATGGCCCGCCTGGCTGACCGCCCAACGACCCCCGCCCATTGACGTCAATAATGACGTA
TGTTCCCATAGTAACGCCAATAGGGACTTTCCATTGACGTCAATGGGTGGAGTATTTACGGTAAACTGCC
CACTTGGCAGTACATCAAGTGTATCATATGCCAAGTCCGCCCCCTATTGACGTCAATGACGGTAAATGGC
CCGCCTGGCATTATGCCCAGTACATGACCTTACGGGACTTTCCTACTTGGCAGTACATCTACGTATTAGT
CATCGCTATTACCATGGTGATGCGGTTTTGGCAGTACACCAATGGGCGTGGATAGCGGTTTGACTCACGG
GGATTTCCAAGTCTCCACCCCATTGACGTCAATGGGAGTTTGTTTTGGCACCAAAATCAACGGGACTTTC
CAAAATGTCGTAATAACCCCGCCCCGTTGACGCAAATGGGCGGTAGGCGTGTACGGTGGGAGGTCTATAT
AAGCAGAGCTCGTTTAGTGAACCGTCAGATCTCTAGAAGCTGGGTACCAGCTGCTAGC
