>Addgene plasmid #123282 | pCEP4-CH115gp160-QES.c14-754* | addgene partial sequence | sequence record 239532 | Addgene Partial NGS Result
GTGGAACAGGAGCAGGAGCAGGAGCGGGAGGGGCAGGAGCAGGAGGGGCAGGAGCAGGAGGWGGRGGCCG
GGGTCGAGGAGGCAGTGGAGGCCGGGGTCGAGGAGGTAGTGGAGGCCGGGGTCGAGGAGGTAGTGGAGGC
CGCCGGGGTAGAGGACGTGAAAGAGCCAGGGGGGGAAGTCGTGAAAGAGCCAGGGGGAGAGGTCGTGGAC
GTGGAGAAAAGAGGCCCAGGAGTCCCAGTAGTCAGTCATCATCATCCGGGTCTCCACCGCGCAGGCCCCC
TCCAGGTAGAAGGCCATTTTTCCACCCTGTAGGGGAAGCCGATTATTTTGAATACCACCAAGAAGGTGGC
CCAGATGGTGAGCCTGACGTGCCCCCGGGAGCGATAGAGCAGGGCCCCGCAGATGACCCAGGAGAAGGCC
CAAGCACTGGACCCCGGGGTCAGGGTGATGGAGGCAGGCGCAAAAAAGGAGGGTGGTTTGGAAAGCATCG
TGGTCAAGGAGGTTCCAACCCGAAATTTGAGAACATTGCAGAAGGTTTAAGAGCTCTCCTGGCTAGGAGT
CACGTAGAAAGGACTACCGACGAAGGAACTTGGGTCGCCGGTGTGTTCGTATATGGAGGTAGTAAGACCT
CCCTTTACAACCTAAGGCGAGGAACTGCCCTTGCTATTCCACAATGTCGTCTTACACCATTGAGTCGTCT
CCCCTTTGGAATGGCCCCTGGACCCGGCCCACAACCTGGCCCGCTAAGGGAGTCCATTGTCTGTTATTTC
ATGGTCTTTTTACAAACTCATATATTTGCTGAGGTTTTGAAGGATGCGATTAAGGACCTTGTTATGACAA
AGCCCGCTCCTACCTGCAATATCAGGGTGACTGTGTGCAGCTTTGACGATGGAGTAGATTTGCCTCCCTG
GTTTCCACCTATGGTGGAAGGGGCTGCCGCGGAGGGTGATGACGGAGATGACGGAGATGAAGGAGGTGAT
GGAGATGAGGGTGAGGAAGGGCAGGAGTGATGTAACTTGTTAGGAGACGCCCTCAATCGTATTAAAAGCC
GTGTATTCCCCCGCACTAAAGAATAAATCCCCAGTAGACATCATGCGTGCTGTTGGTGTATTTCTGGCCA
TCTGTCTTGTCACCATTTTCGTCCTCCCAACATGGGGCAATTGGGCATACCCATGTTGTCACGTCACTCA
GCTCCGCGCTCAACACCTTCTCGCGTTGGAAAACATTAGCGACATTTACCTGGTGAGCAATCAGACATGC
GACGGCTTTAGCCTGGCCTCCTTAAATTCACCTAAGAATGGGAGCAACCAGCAGGAAAAGGACAAGCAGC
GAAAATTCACGCCCCCTTGGGAGGTGGCGGCATATGCAAAGGATAGCACTCCCACTCTACTACTGGGTAT
CATATGCTGACTGTATATGCATGAGGATAGCATATGCTACCCGGATACAGATTAGGATAGCATATACTAC
CCAGATATAGATTAGGATAGCATATGCTACCCAGATATAGATTAGGATAGCCTATGCTACCCAGATATAA
ATTAGGATAGCATATACTACCCAGATATAGATTAGGATAGCATATGCTACCCAGATATAGATTAGGATAG
CCTATGCTACCCAGATATAGATTAGGATAGCATATGCTACCCAGATATAGATTAGGATAGCATATGCTAT
CCAGATATTTGGGTAGTATATGCTACCCAGATATAAATTAGGATAGCATATACTACCCTAATCTCTATTA
GGATAGCATATGCTACCCGGATACAGATTAGGATAGCATATACTACCCAGATATAGATTAGGATAGCATA
TGCTACCCAGATATAGATTAGGATAGCCTATGCTACCCAGATATAAATTAGGATAGCATATACTACCCAG
ATATAGATTAGGATAGCATATGCTACCCAGATATAGATTAGGATAGCCTATGCTACCCAGATATAGATTA
GGATAGCATATGCTATCCAGATATTTGGGTAGTATATGCTACCCATGGCAACATTAGCCCACCGTGCTCT
CAGCGACCTCGTGAATATGAGGACCAACAACCCTGTGCTTGGCGCTCAGGCGCAAGTGTGTGTAATTTGT
CCTCCAGATCGCAGCAATCGCGCCCCTATCTTGGCCCGCCCACCTACTTATGCAGGTATTCCCCGGGGTG
CCATTAGTGGTTTTGTGGGCAAGTGGTTTGACCGCAGTGGTTAGCGGGGTTACAATCAGCCAAGTTATTA
CACCCTTATTTTACAGTCCAAAACCGCAGGGCGGCGTGTGGGGGCTGACGCGTGCCCCCACTCCACAATT
TCAAAAAAAAGAGTGGCCACTTGTCTTTGTTTATGGGCCCCATTGGCGTGGAGCCCCGTTTAATTTTCGG
GGGTGTTAGAGACAACCAGTGGAGTCCGCTGCTGTCGGCGTCCACTCTCTTTCCCCTTGTTACAAATAGA
GTGTAACAACATGGTTCACCTGTCTTGGTCCCTGCCTGGGACACATCTTAATAACCCCAGTATCATATTG
CACTAGGATTATGTGTTGCCCATAGCCATAAATTCGTGTGAGATGGACATCCAGTCTTTACGGCTTGTCC
CCACCCCATGGATTTCTATTGTTAAAGATATTCAGAATGTTTCATTCCTACACTAGTATTTATTGCCCAA
GGGGTTTGTGAGGGTTATATTGGTGTCATAGCACAATGCCACCACTGAACCCCCCGTCCAAATTTTATTC
TGGGGGCGTCACCTGAAACCTTGTTTTCGAGCACCTCACATACACCTTACTGTTCACAACTCAGCAGTTA
TTCTATTAGCTAAACGAAGGAGAATGAAGAAGCAGGCGAAGATTCAGGAGAGTTCACTGCCCGCTCCTTG
ATCTTCAGCCACTGCCCTTGTGACTAAAATGGTTCACTACCCTCGTGGAATCCTGACCCCATGTAAATAA
AACCGTGACAGCTCATGGGGTGGGAGATATCGCTGTTCCTTAGGACCCTTTTACTAACCCTAATTCGATA
GCATATGCTTCCCGTTGGGTAACATATGCTATTGAATTAGGGTTAGTCTGGATAGTATATACTACTACCC
GGGAAGCATATGCTACCCGTTTAGGGTTAACAAGGGGGCCTTATAAACACTATTGCTAATGCCCTCTTGA
GGGTCCGCTTATCGGTAGCTACACAGGCCCCTCTGATTGACGTTGGTGTAGCCTCCCGTAGTCTTCCTGG
GCCCCTGGGAGGTACATGTCCCCCAGCATTGGTGTAAGAGCTTCAGCCAAGAGTTACACATAAAGGCAAT
GTTGTGTTGCAGTCCACAGACTGCAAAGTCTGCTCCAGGATGAAAGCCACTCAGTGTTGGCAAATGTGCA
CATCCATTTATAAGGATGTCAACTACAGTCAGAGAACCCCTTTGTGTTTGGTCCCCCCCCGTGTCACATG
TGGAACAGGGCCCAGTTGGCAAGTTGTACCAACCAACTGAAGGGATTACATGCACTGCCCCGCGAAGAAG
GGGCAGAGATGTCGTAGTCAGGTTTAGTTCGTCCGGGGCGGGGATCGATCCTCTAGAGTCGACCTCATGG
CTGCGCCCCGACACCCGCCAACACCCGCTGACGCGCCCTGACGGGCTTGTCTGCTCCCGGCATCCGCTTA
CAGACAAGCTGTGACCGTCTCCGGGAGCTGCATGTGTCAGAGGTTTTCACCGTCATCACCGAAACGCGCG
AGGCAGCCGGATCATAATCAGCCATACCACATTTGTAGAGGTTTTACTTGCTTTAAAAAACCTCCCACAC
CTCCCCCTGAACCTGAAACATAAAATGAATGCAATTGTTGTTGTTAACTTGTTTATTGCAGCTTATAATG
GTTACAAATAAAGCAATAGCATCACAAATTTCACAAATAAAGCATTTTTTTCACTGCATTCTAGTTGTGG
TTTGTCCAAACTCATCAATGTATCTTATCATGTCTGGATCCGGCCTTGCCGGCCTCGAGTCATTAGAGGA
ATCCAGATACGAGGCGGATGGATCTGTCTTTGTCCTGTTCGCCGCCTTCTTCTTCAATGCGACCCAACCG
GTCAGGACCGCCGCTATTAGGTATAAGTGTCTGGAAGGAGAGCGGGGAGTATCCTTGCCTTACCCGATTC
ACTATGGAGAGCACAGCAAAAATAATGCGCAAGCCGATAAGCCCCCCTACAATCATTATGAATATCTTAA
TATACCACAGCCAGTTTGTGATGGAGAACCAATTCCACAAATTTTTCCATGAGTCCAGAGCCAACAGGTC
CTTCTCATTCTTTTCCTGTTGAATCTGTGAGTCTTCAAGCAGGGAATATATGATGTCGGTGTATGTGCTA
ATCTCCTTATCCCATTGCATCCATGTCGTGCCGTTCCAGATGTCTGTCAAGGACTTGTTGCTCCATGAAT
CGTTCCACGGTACGGCGGTCGTGCAAATAAGTTTTCCGCTACAACCCCAGATCCCCAGCAATTGCTGGTC
TTGCAAGTACCGCTCAATGGCAAGCACCCTGGCCTGCAGCTGCTTGATCCCCCATACAGTCAATTGAAGC
AAATGCTGCTGAGCTTCGATCGCTCTAAGCAGGTTGTTCTGTTGCTGTACGATTCCACTCAGAAGTTGCC
TCGCTTGAACTGTGAGCGTGAGAGACGCCGCCCCCATTGTGGATCCAGCGGCTCCAAGGAATCCCAGAAA
TACGGCACCCAAACCCACCGCGCGCTTCTCTCGTTCTACGACCCTCCGCTTCGCGTCGGTGGGAGCTATG
CCCAAGGGCTTTATTTCCACTACCTTATATTTATAAAGTTCACTTCTCCAATTATCTTTCATGTTACCCC
CAAGCGGCCTGAACGTCTCAGTATTATTTTGCCCAATGATATTACCCCCGTCCCTGACGAGGAGCAGGCC
AGTGATATTACTATTACAGGTTATATTGCCAGCGATTGGAGGGGCGTACATGGCTCTGCCTACTTCTTGC
CACATATTAATGATTTGCTTTATTCGGCAAGGAATTGTTATAGTTGAATTGCCTTCGGCCCCGATAAAAG
TGCCGTTGGGCATGTATGTGCCGTTGAAGAGACCTGAAGTGTTGCAATAGAAAAACTCGCCTCTGCAATT
GAAACTGTGAGTTGTAATTTCGAGATCTCCTCCTGAAGATGAGTTAAACTTGATTGTCTTATTCTGAAAG
TGCTCAGCGAGTTTTTTACCCACCTTTTGAAGGGTTTCATTCCACCTCGCCCTGCTGATGTTACAGTGCG
CCTGTCTAATGTCGCCGATGATCTCTCCAGTGGCGTAAAAGGTTTGCCCCGGCCCGATTCTGATACTCTG
TCTAGTGTTATTGGAGGGCCGTGTGCAGTTGATTTCTACAGATTGATTCAGATGTACTATGATTGGCTTT
GCATTGTCTGTCAAGTTCTCTGATCGAATTATTATCTCCCCCTCGGCGAGGCTACCGTTCAAGAGAAGCT
GCGTAGACATGGTTGGCTTAATTCCGTGCGTACACTGGACTGTTGACACATTATGGCAAGGTCCGGTTCC
ATTGAACATCTTGTCCTTACACTTGAGTATCGCATATCCTGCTGGAGTGCAGTAGTGGATTGGGATCGGA
TCGAAAGTCATCTTTGGACACGCCTGTGTTATTGCACTGGTATTACAATTGATGAGCCTGTAACTTTCGG
AAGAATTTTCGCTGCTATTTTTCTTCTCGTCCAACGGTACGATGTCCAAGCGATAAAAGAGTGCGTGCAC
CTTTTGCTTTTTATCTCGGAGCTCGGTGGTAGCGTTGAAGCTGCAATTTTTCATCTCTTTGATGGACTCA
TGGTGCGTTCTATTCTGGGTGTCATTACTACTTGAAACATTTGACCGTTCCAAGGTTACATTAGAGCATT
CCAATGTCACACACAAGGGCGTCAGTTTCACGCATGGCTTCAAGCTCTGGTCCCAAAGACTGATTACATC
TTCATGCATTTGATCCACCATCTTATTTTCCCACATATTAAAGTTCTCAGTAACATTTTTGAGATCAATT
TCGAGGGGGTTGGGGTCTGTAGGTACGCAGGCATGCGTTGCCCAAACATTGTGAACTTCCGCGTCATAAG
CTTTGGCGTCGGAAGCACAGAAAAGAGTAGTGGTTGCCTCTCTCCACACTGGTACACCATAGTACACTGT
AACCCAAAGATTACCGACAGCCAGCACACTAGCGACCAACATGCCGAGAAGATACAGCGTAGCGAGCGGT
TGAAGGGAGCCCATCGGCATGGTGGCGCTAGCAGCTGGTACCCAGCTTCTAGAGATCTGACGGTTCACTA
AACGAGCTCTGCTTATATAGACCTCCCACCGTACACGCCTACCGCCCATTTGCGTCAACGGGGCGGGGTT
ATTACGACATTTTGGAAAGTCCCGTTGATTTTGGTGCCAAAACAAACTCCCATTGACGTCAATGGGGTGG
AGACTTGGAAATCCCCGTGAGTCAAACCGCTATCCACGCCCATTGGTGTACTGCCAAAACCGCATCACCA
TGGTAATAGCGATGACTAATACGTAGATGTACTGCCAAGTAGGAAAGTCCCGTAAGGTCATGTACTGGGC
ATAATGCCAGGCGGGCCATTTACCGTCATTGACGTCAATAGGGGGCGGACTTGGCATATGATACACTTGA
TGTACTGCCAAGTGGGCAGTTTACCGTAAATACTCCACCCATTGACGTCAATGGAAAGTCCCTATTGGCG
TTACTATGGGAACATACGTCATTATTGACGTCAATGGGCGGGGGTCGTTGGGCGGTCAGCCAGGCGGGCC
ATTTACCGTAAGTTATGTAACGCGGAACTCCATATATGGGCTATGAACTAATGACCCCGTAATTGATTAC
TATTAATAACTAGTCAATAATCAATGTCAACATGGCGGTCATATTGGACATGAGCCAATATAAATGTACA
TATTATGATATAGATACAACGTATGCAATGGCCAATAGCCAATATTGATTTATGCTATATAACCAATGAC
TAATATGGCTAATTGCCAATATTGATTCAATGTATAGATCTTCCATACCTACCAGTTCTGCGCCTGCAGC
AATGGCAACAACGTTGCCCGGATCTGCGATGATAAGCTGTCAAACATGAGAATTGGTCGACTAGCTTGGC
ACGCCAGAAATCCGCGCGGTGGTTTTTGGGGGTCGGGGGTGTTTGGCAGCCACAGACGCCCGGTGTTCGT
GTCGCGCCAGTACATGCGGTCCATGCCCAGGCCATCCAAAAACCATGGGTCTGTCTGCTCAGTCCAGTCG
TGGACCTGACCCCACGCAACGCCCAAAATAATAACCCCCACGAACCATAAACCATTCCCCATGGGGGACC
CCGTCCCTAACCCACGGGGCCAGTGGCTATGGCAGGGCCTGCCGCCCCGACGTTGGCTGCGAGCCCTGGG
CCTTCACCCGAACTTGGGGGGTGGGGTGGGGAAAAGGAAGAAACGCGGGCGTATTGGCCCCAATGGGGTC
TCGGTGGGGTATCGACAGAGTGCCAGCCCTGGGACCGAACCCCGCGTTTATGAACAAACGACCCAACACC
CGTGCGTTTTATTCTGTCTTTTTATTGCCGTCATAGCGCGGGTTCCTTCCGGTATTGTCTCCTTCCGTGT
TTCAGTTAGCCTCCCCCATCTCCCGATCCGGACGAGTGCTGGGGCGTCGGTTTCCACTATCGGCGAGTAC
TTCTACACAGCCATCGGTCCAGACGGCCGCGCTTCTGCGGGCGATTTGTGTACGCCCGACAGTCCCGGCT
CCGGATCGGACGATTGCGTCGCATCGACCCTGCGCCCAAGCTGCATCATCGAAATTGCCGTCAACCAAGC
TCTGATAGAGTTGGTCAAGACCAATGCGGAGCATATACGCCCGGAGCCGCGGCGATCCTGCAAGCTCCGG
ATGCCTCCGCTCGAAGTAGCGCGTCTGCTGCTCCATACAAGCCAACCACGGCCTCCAGAAGAAGATGTTG
GCGACCTCGTATTGGGAATCCCCGAACATCGCCTCGCTCCAGTCAATGACCGCTGTTATGCGGCCATTGT
CCGTCAGGACATTGTTGGAGCCGAAATCCGCGTGCACGAGGTGCCGGACTTCGGGGCAGTCCTCGGCCCA
AAGCATCAGCTCATCGAGAGCCTGCGCGACGGACGCACTGACGGTGTCGTCCATCACAGTTTGCCAGTGA
TACACATGGGGATCAGCAATCGCGCATATGAAATCACGCCATGTAGTGTATTGACCGATTCCTTGCGGTC
CGAATGGGCCGAACCCGCTCGTCTGGCTAAGATCGGCCGCAGCGATCGCATCCATGGCCTCCGCGACCGG
CTGCAGAACAGCGGGCAGTTCGGTTTCAGGCAGGTCTTGCAACGTGACACCCTGTGCACGGCGGGAGATG
CAATAGGTCAGGCTCTCGCTGAATTCCCCAATGTCAAGCACTTCCGGAATCGGGAGCGCGGCCGATGCAA
AGTGCCGATAAACATAACGATCTTTGTAGAAACCATCGGCGCAGCTATTTACCCGCAGGACATATCCACG
CCCTCCTACATCGAAGCTGAAAGCACGAGATTCTTCGCCCTCCGAGAGCTGCATCAGGTCGGAGACGCTG
TCGAACTTTTCGATCAGAAACTTCTCGACAGACGTCGCGGTGAGTTCAGGCTTTTTCATATCTCATTGCC
CCCCGGGATCTGCGGCACGCTGTTGACGCTGTTAAGCGGGTCGCTGCAGGGTCGCTCGGTGTTCGAGGCC
ACACGCGTCACCTTAATATGCGAAGTGGACCTCGGACCGCGCCGCCCCGACTGCATCTGCGTGTTCGAAT
TCGCCAATGACAAGACGCTGGGCGGGGTTTGTGTCATCATAGAACTAAAGACATGCAAATATATTTCTTC
CGGGGACACCGCCAGCAAACGCGAGCAACGGGCCACGGGGATGAAGCAGGGCGGCACCTCGCTAACGGAT
TCACCACTCCAAGAATTGGAGCCAATCAATTCTTGCGGAGAACTGTGAATGCGCAAACCAACCCTTGGCA
GAACATATCCATCGCGTCCGCCATCTCCAGCAGCCGCACGCGGCGCATCTCGGGGCCGACGCGCTGGGCT
ACGTCTTGCTGGCGTTCGCGACGCGAGGCTGGATGGCCTTCCCCATTATGATTCTTCTCGCTTCCGGCGG
CATCGGGATGCCCGCGTTGCAGGCCATGCTGTCCAGGCAGGTAGATGACGACCATCAGGGACAGCTTCAA
GGCCAGCAAAAGGCCAGGAACCGTAAAAAGGCCGCGTTGCTGGCGTTTTTCCATAGGCTCCGCCCCCCTG
ACGAGCATCACAAAAATCGACGCTCAAGTCAGAGGTGGCGAAACCCGACAGGACTATAAAGATACCAGGC
GTTTCCCCCTGGAAGCTCCCTCGTGCGCTCTCCTGTTCCGACCCTGCCGCTTACCGGATACCTGTCCGCC
TTTCTCCCTTCGGGAAGCGTGGCGCTTTCTCATAGCTCACGCTGTAGGTATCTCAGTTCGGTGTAGGTCG
TTCGCTCCAAGCTGGGCTGTGTGCACGAACCCCCCGTTCAGCCCGACCGCTGCGCCTTATCCGGTAACTA
TCGTCTTGAGTCCAACCCGGTAAGACACGACTTATCGCCACTGGCAGCAGCCACTGGTAACAGGATTAGC
AGAGCGAGGTATGTAGGCGGTGCTACAGAGTTCTTGAAGTGGTGGCCTAACTACGGCTACACTAGAAGGA
CAGTATTTGGTATCTGCGCTCTGCTGAAGCCAGTTACCTTCGGAAAAAGAGTTGGTAGCTCTTGATCCGG
CAAACAAACCACCGCTGGTAGCGGTGGTTTTTTTGTTTGCAAGCAGCAGATTACGCGCAGAAAAAAAGGA
TCTCAAGAAGATCCTTTGATCTTTTCTACGGGGTCTGACGCTCAGTGGAACGAAAACTCACGTTAAGGGA
TTTTGGTCATGAGATTATCAAAAAGGATCTTCACCTAGATCCTTTTAAATTAAAAATGAAGTTTTAAATC
AATCTAAAGTATATATGAGTAAACTTGGTCTGACAGTTACCAATGCTTAATCAGTGAGGCACCTATCTCA
GCGATCTGTCTATTTCGTTCATCCATAGTTGCCTGACTCCCCGTCGTGTAGATAACTACGATACGGGAGG
GCTTACCATCTGGCCCCAGTGCTGCAATGATACCGCGAGACCCACGCTCACCGGCTCCAGATTTATCAGC
AATAAACCAGCCAGCCGGAAGGGCCGAGCGCAGAAGTGGTCCTGCAACTTTATCCGCCTCCATCCAGTCT
ATTAATTGTTGCCGGGAAGCTAGAGTAAGTAGTTCGCCAGTTAATAGTTTGCGCAACGTTGTTGCCATTG
CTGCAGGCATCGTGGTGTCACGCTCGTCGTTTGGTATGGCTTCATTCAGCTCCGGTTCCCAACGATCAAG
GCGAGTTACATGATCCCCCATGTTGTGCAAAAAAGCGGTTAGCTCCTTCGGTCCTCCGATCGTTGTCAGA
AGTAAGTTGGCCGCAGTGTTATCACTCATGGTTATGGCAGCACTGCATAATTCTCTTACTGTCATGCCAT
CCGTAAGATGCTTTTCTGTGACTGGTGAGTACTCAACCAAGTCATTCTGAGAATAGTGTATGCGGCGACC
GAGTTGCTCTTGCCCGGCGTCAACACGGGATAATACCGCGCCACATAGCAGAACTTTAAAAGTGCTCATC
ATTGGAAAACGTTCTTCGGGGCGAAAACTCTCAAGGATCTTACCGCTGTTGAGATCCAGTTCGATGTAAC
CCACTCGTGCACCCAACTGATCTTCAGCATCTTTTACTTTCACCAGCGTTTCTGGGTGAGCAAAAACAGG
AAGGCAAAATGCCGCAAAAAAGGGAATAAGGGCGACACGGAAATGTTGAATACTCATACTCTTCCTTTTT
CAATATTATTGAAGCATTTATCAGGGTTATTGTCTCATGAGCGGATACATATTTGAATGTATTTAGAAAA
ATAAACAAATAGGGGTTCCGCGCACATTTCCCCGAAAAGTGCCACCTGACGTCTAAGAAACCATTATTAT
CATGACATTAACCTATAAAAATAGGCGTATCACGAGGCCCTTTCGTCTTCAAGAATTCTCATGTTTGACA
GCTTATCATCGATAAGCTGATCCTCACAGGCCGCACCCAGCTTTTCTTCCGTTGCCCCAGTAGCATCTCT
GTCTGGTGACCTTGAAGAGGAAGAGGAGGGGTCCCGAGAATCCCCATCCCTACCGTCCAGCAAAAAGGGG
GACGAGGAATTTGAGGCCTGGCTTGAGGCTCAGGACGCAAATCTTGAGGATGTTCAGCGGGAGTTTTCCG
GGCTGCGAGTAATTGGTGATGAGGACGAGGATGGTTCGGAGGATGGGGAATTTTCAGACCTGGATCTGTC
TGACAGCGACCATGAAGGGGATGAGGGTGGGGGGGCTGTTGGAGGGGGCAGGAGTCTGCACTCCCTGTAT
TCACTGAGCGTCGTCTAATAAAGATGTCTATTGATCTCTTTTAGTGTGAATCATGTCTGACGAGGGGCCA
GGTACAGGACCTGGAAATGGCCTAGGAGAGAAGGGAGACACATCTGGACCAGAAGGCTCCGGCGGCAGTG
GACCTCAAAGAAGAGGGGGTGATAACCATGGACGAGGACGGGGAAGAGGACGAGGACGAGGAGGCGGAAG
ACCAGGAGCCCCGGGCGGCTCAGGATCAGGGCCAAGACATAGAGATGGTGTCCGGAGACCCCAAAAACGT
CCAAGTTGCATTGGCTGCAAAGGGACCCACG
